Addgene plasmid #183071: pCJH019_SC101_pLAC_Cas12c(4)_Kan
Purpose: Wild-type Cas12c_4 in a plasmid containing a SC101 origin and lac promoter for in vivo interference assay.
Depositing lab: Jennifer Doudna. Depositing organization: University of California, Berkeley. Publication: A naturally DNase-free CRISPR-Cas12c enzyme silences gene expression. Huang CJ, Adler BA, Doudna JA. Mol Cell. 2022 Jun 2;82(11):2148-2160.e4. doi: 10.1016/j.molcel.2022.04.020. PubMed 35659325.
Backbone
  Vector backbone: pSC101 ori
  Total vector size (bp): 8533
  Vector type: Bacterial Expression
Growth in bacteria
  Bacterial resistance: Kanamycin, 50 μg/mL
  Growth temperature: 37°C
  Growth strain: DH5alpha
  Copy number: Low Copy
Gene/Insert
  Gene/Insert name: Cas12c_4 (alt name: Cas12c)
  Species: Synthetic
  Insert size (bp): 3657
  Mutation: Wild-type
Terms and licenses: Academic/Nonprofit Terms; Industry Terms: Not Available to Industry
How to cite: pCJH019_SC101_pLAC_Cas12c(4)_Kan was a gift from Jennifer Doudna (Addgene plasmid # 183071 ; http://n2t.net/addgene:183071 ; RRID:Addgene_183071)
