[The description below was written by a language model from this plasmid's Addgene catalogue record and pLannotate feature annotations shown in this document.]
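Description:
pCJH019_SC101_pLAC_Cas12c(4)_Kan is a low-copy bacterial expression plasmid of about 8.5 kb for producing wild-type Cas12c_4, a type V CRISPR effector, in E. coli. It replicates from the pSC101 origin, which depends on the plasmid-encoded Rep101 (RepA) initiator protein annotated next to it. Selection is by kanamycin through the aph(3')-Ia aminoglycoside phosphotransferase gene. A short tetracycline-resistance fragment is also annotated, but it appears to be a non-functional remnant of earlier vector construction rather than a usable marker.

The payload is a synthetic Cas12c_4 open reading frame of roughly 3.7 kb, which the catalogue entry says is under a lac promoter. The automated feature table does not annotate either the promoter or the Cas12c coding sequence. It does show two lac operator sites in the forward orientation, followed by a fragment of the phage T7 gene 10 ribosome binding site. The long unannotated stretch downstream of these elements is where the nuclease gene most plausibly lies. A divergently oriented lacI gene with its own promoter supplies lac repressor from the plasmid, so expression should be held off at the operators and relieved by IPTG or lactose. A fragment of the rrnB T1 terminator lies near the start of the sequence record and may contribute to transcription termination. No guide RNA or CRISPR array is annotated, and the record does not say whether one is present.

The stated purpose is in vivo interference assays in bacteria. The associated study characterised Cas12c as a naturally DNase-free enzyme that silences gene expression.
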