Features (pLannotate 1.2.2; 10 found; start..end, strand, type, name):
    160..180     +  terminator     rrnB T1 terminator (fragment): Escherichia coli rrnB; transcription terminator T1 from the E. coli rrnB gene
    718..1668    -  CDS            Rep101: RepA protein needed for replication with the pSC101 origin; rep101
   1716..1938    -  rep_origin     pSC101 ori: low-copy replication origin that requires the Rep101 protein
   2482..3297    -  CDS            KanR: aminoglycoside phosphotransferase; aph(3')-Ia; confers resistance to kanamycin in bacteria or G418 (Geneticin®) in eukaryotes
   3482..4564    -  CDS            lacI: lac repressor; lacI; The lac repressor binds to the lac operator to inhibit transcription in E. coli. This inhibition can be relieved by adding lactose or isopropyl-β-D-thiogalactopyranoside (IPTG).
   4565..4642    -  promoter       lacI promoter: lacI
   4650..4929    -  CDS            TcR (fragment): tetracycline efflux protein; tet; confers resistance to tetracycline
   4935..4951    +  protein_bind   lac operator: The lac repressor binds to the lac operator to inhibit transcription in E. coli. This inhibition can be relieved by adding lactose or isopropyl-β-D-thiogalactopyranoside (IPTG). lac repressor encoded by lacI
   4958..4974    +  protein_bind   lac operator: The lac repressor binds to the lac operator to inhibit transcription in E. coli. This inhibition can be relieved by adding lactose or isopropyl-β-D-thiogalactopyranoside (IPTG). lac repressor encoded by lacI
   4991..5008    +  RBS            RBS (fragment): efficient ribosome binding site from bacteriophage T7 gene 10 (Olins and Rangwala, 1989)
>Addgene plasmid #183071 | pCJH019_SC101_pLAC_Cas12c(4)_Kan | addgene full sequence | sequence record 358155 | Addgene NGS Result
AAGAACAGACGGACCAAGGACACCACCGTGTCCGAGTACCACTGCGTGTTCAGCGATTGCGGCAAGACCA
TGCATGCCGACGAAAACGCCGCCGTGAACATCGGCGGAAAGTTTATCGCCGATATCGAGAAGTGAGCTGC
AAGGAGGACTTTGGCAGGTGCTCTCCTGAGTAGGACAAATCCGCCGCCCTAGACCTAGGGTACGGGTTTT
GCTGCCCGCAAACGGGCTGTTCTGGTGTTGCTAGTTTGTTATCAGAATCGCAGATCCGGCTTCAGCCGGT
TTGCCGGCTGAAAGCACTATTTCTTCCAGAATTGCCATGATTTTTTCCCCACGGGAGGCGTCACTGGCTC
CCGTGTTGTCGGCAGCTTTGATTCGATAAGCAGCATCGCCTGTTTCAGGCTGTCTATGTGTGACTGTTGA
GCTGTAACAAGTTGTCTCAGGTGTTCAATTTCATGTTCTAGTTGCTTTGTTTTACTGGTTTCACCTGTTC
TATTAGGTGTTACATGCTGTTCATCTGTTACATTGTCGATCTGTTCATGGTGAACAGCTTTGAATGCACC
AAAAACTCGTAAAAGCTCTGATGTATCTATCTTTTTTACACCGTTTTCATCTGTGCATATGGACAGTTTT
CCCTTTGATATGTAACGGTGAACAGTTGTTCTACTTTTGTTTGTTAGTCTTGATGCTTCACTGATAGATA
CAAGAGCCATAAGAACCTCAGATCCTTCCGTATTTAGCCAGTATGTTCTCTAGTGTGGTTCGTTGTTTTT
GCGTGAGCCATGAGAACGAACCATTGAGATCATACTTACTTTGCATGTCACTCAAAAATTTTGCCTCAAA
ACTGGTGAGCTGAATTTTTGCAGTTAAAGCATCGTGTAGTGTTTTTCTTAGTCCGTTATGTAGGTAGGAA
TCTGATGTAATGGTTGTTGGTATTTTGTCACCATTCATTTTTATCTGGTTGTTCTCAAGTTCGGTTACGA
GATCCATTTGTCTATCTAGTTCAACTTGGAAAATCAACGTATCAGTCGGGCGGCCTCGCTTATCAACCAC
CAATTTCATATTGCTGTAAGTGTTTAAATCTTTACTTATTGGTTTCAAAACCCATTGGTTAAGCCTTTTA
AACTCATGGTAGTTATTTTCAAGCATTAACATGAACTTAAATTCATCAAGGCTAATCTCTATATTTGCCT
TGTGAGTTTTCTTTTGTGTTAGTTCTTTTAATAACCACTCATAAATCCTCATAGAGTATTTGTTTTCAAA
AGACTTAACATGTTCCAGATTATATTTTATGAATTTTTTTAACTGGAAAAGATAAGGCAATATCTCTTCA
CTAAAAACTAATTCTAATTTTTCGCTTGAGAACTTGGCATAGTTTGTCCACTGGAAAATCTCAAAGCCTT
TAACCAAAGGATTCCTGATTTCCACAGTTCTCGTCATCAGCTCTCTGGTTGCTTTAGCTAATACACCATA
AGCATTTTCCCTACTGATGTTCATCATCTGAGCGTATTGGTTATAAGTGAACGATACCGTCCGTTCTTTC
CTTGTAGGGTTTTCAATCGTGGGGTTGAGTAGTGCCACACAGCATAAAATTAGCTTGGTTTCATGCTCCG
TTAAGTCATAGCGACTAATCGCTAGTTCATTTGCTTTGAAAACAACTAATTCAGACATACATCTCAATTG
GTCTAGGTGATTTTAATCACTATACCAATTGAGATGGGCTAGTCAATGATAATTACTAGTCCTTTTCCTT
TGAGTTGTGGGTATCTGTAAATTCTGCTAGACCTTTGCTGGAAAACTTGTAAATTCTGCTATACCCTCTG
TAAATTCCGCTAGACCTTTGTGTGTTTTTTTTGTTTATATTCAAGTGGTTATAATTTATAGAATAAAGAA
AGAATAAAAAAAGATAAAAAGAATAGATCCCAGCCCTGTGTATAACTCACTACTTTAGTCAGTTCCGCAG
TATTACAAAAGGATGTCGCAAACGCTGTTTGCTCCTCTACAAAACAGACCTTAAAACCCTAAAGGCTTAA
GTAGCACCCTCGCAAGCTCGGGCAAATCGCTGAATATTCCTTTTGTCTCCGACCATCAGGCACCTGAGTC
GCTGTCTTTTTCGTGACATTCAGTTCGCTGCGCTCACGGCTCTGGCAGTGAATGGGGGTAAATGGCACTA
CAGGCGCCTTTTATGGATTCATGCAAGGAAACTACCCATAATACAAGAAAAGCCCGTCACGGGCTTCTCA
GGGCGTTTTATGGCGGGTCTGCTATGTGGTGCTATCTGACTTTTTGCTGTTCAGCAGTTCCTGCCCTCTG
ATTTTCCAGTCTGACCACTTCGGATTATCCCGTGACAGGTCATTCAGACTGGCTAATGCACCCAGTAAGG
CAGCGGTATCATCAACAGGCTTACCCGTCTTACTGTCCCTAGTGTCAGATTTCTTACTTTATTCAGGCGA
TTACGTGTTACAACCAATTAACCAATTCTGATTAGAAAAACTCATCGAGCATCAAATGAAACTGCAATTT
ATTCATATCAGGATTATCAATACCATATTTTTGAAAAAGCCGTTTCTGTAATGAAGGAGAAAACTCACCG
AGGCAGTTCCATAGGATGGCAAGATCCTGGTATCGGTCTGCGATTCCGACTCGTCCAACATCAATACAAC
CTATTAATTTCCCCTCGTCAAAAATAAGGTTATCAAGTGAGAAATCACCATGAGTGACGACTGAATCCGG
TGAGAATGGCAAAAGCTTATGCATTTCTTTCCAGACTTGTTCAACAGGCCAGCCATTACGCTCGTCATCA
AAATCACTCGCATCAACCAAACCGTTATTCATTCGTGATTGCGCCTGAGCGAGGCGAAATACGCGATCGC
TGTTAAAAGGACAATTACAAACAGGAATCGAATGCAACCGGCGCAGGAACACTGCCAGCGCATCAACAAT
ATTTTCACCTGAATCAGGATATTCTTCTAATACCTGGAATGCTGTTTTCCCGGGGATCGCAGTGGTGAGT
AACCATGCATCATCAGGAGTACGGATAAAATGCTTGATGGTCGGAAGAGGCATAAATTCCGTCAGCCAGT
TTAGTCTGACCATCTCATCTGTAACATCATTGGCAACGCTACCTTTGCCATGTTTCAGAAACAACTCTGG
CGCATCGGGCTTCCCATACAATCGATAGATTGTCGCACCTGATTGCCCGACATTATCGCGAGCCCATTTA
TACCCATATAAATCAGCATCCATGTTGGAATTTAATCGCGGCCTGGAGCAAGACGTTTCCCGTTGAATAT
GGCTCATAACACCCCTTGTATTACTGTTTATGTAAGCAGACAGTTTTATTGTTCATGATGATATATTTTT
ATCTTGTGCAATGTAACATCAGAGATTTTGAGACACAACGTGGCTTTGTCGAATAAATCGAACTTTTGCT
GAGTTGAAGGATCAGCACCTGCCCGAACCAGAGACTTATCTCAGGTTGCGCTCACTGCCCGCTTTCCAGT
CGGGAAACCTGTCGTGCCAGCTGCATTAATGAATCGGCCAACGCGCGGGGAGAGGCGGTTTGCGTATTGG
GCGCCAGGGTGGTTTTTCTTTTCACCAGTGATACGGGCAACAGCTGATTGCCCTTCACCGCCTGGCCCTG
AGAGAGTTGCAGCAAGCGGTCCACGCTGGTTTGCCCCAGCAGGCGAAAATCCTGTTTGATGGTGGTTAAC
GGCGGGATATAACATGAGCTGTCCTCGGTATCGTCGTATCCCACTACCGAGATGTCCGCACCAACGCGCA
GCCCGGACTCGGTAATGGCGCGCATTGCGCCCAGCGCCATCTGATCGTTGGCAACCAGCATCGCAGTGGG
AACGATGCCCTCATTCAGCATTTGCATGGTTTGTTGAAAACCGGACATGGCACTCCAGTCGCCTTCCCGT
TCCGCTATCGGCTGAATTTGATTGCGAGTGAGATATTTATGCCAGCCAGCCAGACGCAGACGCGCCGAGA
CAGAACTTAATGGGCCCGCTAACAGCGCGATTTGCTGGTGACCCAATGCGACCAGATGCTCCACGCCCAG
TCGCGTACCGTCCTCATGGGAGAAAATAATACTGTTGATGGGTGTCTGGTCAGAGACATCAAGAAATAAC
GCCGGAACATTAGTGCAGGCAGCTTCCACAGCAATGGCATCCTGGTCATCCAGCGGATAGTTAATGATCA
GCCCACTGACGCGTTGCGCGAGAAGATTGTGCACCGCCGCTTTACAGGCTTCGACGCCGCTTCGTTCTAC
CATCGACACCACCACGCTGGCACCCAGTTGATCGGCGCGAGATTTAATCGCCGCGACAATTTGCGACGGC
GCGTGCAGGGCCAGACTGGAGGTGGCAACGCCAATCAGCAACGACTGTTTGCCCGCCAGTTGTTGTGCCA
CGCGGTTGGGAATGTAATTCAGCTCCGCCATCGCCGCTTCCACTTTTTCCCGCGTTTTCGCAGAAACGTG
GCTGGCCTGGTTCACCACGCGGGAAACGGTCTGATAAGAGACACCGGCATACTCTGCGACATCGTATAAC
GTTACTGGTTTCACATTCACCACCCTGAATTGACTCTCTTCCGGGCGCTATCATGCCATACCGCGAAAGG
TTTTGCGCCATTCGATGGTGTCCGGGATCTCGACGCTCTCCCTTATGCGACTCCTGCATTAGGAAGCAGC
CCAGTAGTAGGTTGAGGCCGTTGAGCACCGCCGCCGCAAGGAATGGTGCATGCAAGGAGATGGCGCCCAA
CAGTCCCCCGGCCACGGGGCCTGCCACCATACCCACGCCGAAACAAGCGCTCATGAGCCCGAAGTGGCGA
GCCCGATCTTCCCCATCGGTGATGTCGGCGATATAGGCGCCAGCAACCGCACCTGTGGCGCCGGTGATGC
CGGCCACGATGCGTCCGGCGTAGAGGATCGAGAATTGTGAGCGGATAACAATTGACATTGTGAGCGGATA
ACAAGATACTGAGCACCGTGTTAACTTTAAGAAGGAGATATACCATGACCAAGCACAGCATCCCTCTGCA
CGCCTTCAGAAACTCTGGCGCCGATGCCAGAAAGTGGAAGGGCAGAATTGCCCTGCTGGCCAAGAGGGGC
AAAGAAACCATGCGGACCCTGCAGTTCCCTCTGGAAATGAGCGAACCTGAGGCCGCTGCCATCAACACCA
CACCTTTTGCCGTGGCCTACAACGCCATCGAAGGCACAGGCAAGGGCACCCTGTTTGACTACTGGGCCAA
ACTGCACCTGGCCGGCTTCAGATTCTTTCCATCTGGCGGAGCCGCCACCATCTTTAGGCAGCAGGCCGTG
TTTGAGGACGCCTCTTGGAATGCCGCCTTCTGTCAGCAGAGCGGCAAGGATTGGCCTTGGCTGGTGCCTA
GCAAGCTGTACGAGCGGTTCACAAAGGCCCCTAGAGAGGTGGCCAAGAAGGACGGCAGCAAGAAGTCCAT
CGAGTTCACCCAAGAGAACGTGGCCAACGAGAGCCACGTGTCACTTGTGGGCGCCAGCATCACCGATAAG
ACCCCTGAGGACCAGAAAGAATTTTTCCTGAAGATGGCAGGCGCCCTGGCCGAGAAGTTCGATTCTTGGA
AGTCCGCCAACGAGGACCGGATCGTGGCCATGAAAGTGATCGACGAGTTCCTGAAGTCCGAGGGCCTGCA
TCTGCCCAGCCTGGAAAACATTGCCGTGAAGTGCAGCGTGGAAACAAAGCCCGACAATGCCACAGTGGCC
TGGCACGATGCTCCTATGAGCGGAGTGCAGAATCTGGCCATCGGAGTGTTTGCCACCTGTGCCAGCCGGA
TCGACAACATCTACGACCTGAACGGCGGCAAGCTGTCCAAGCTGATTCAAGAGAGCGCCACCACACCAAA
CGTGACAGCCCTGTCTTGGCTGTTCGGCAAAGGCCTGGAATACTTCCGGACCACCGACATCGACACCATC
ATGCAGGACTTCAACATCCCCGCCAGCGCCAAAGAGTCCATCAAGCCTCTGGTGGAAAGCGCCCAGGCTA
TCCCTACCATGACAGTGCTGGGCAAGAAGAACTACGCCCCTTTCAGACCCAACTTTGGCGGCAAGATCGA
CAGCTGGATCGCCAACTACGCCAGCAGACTGATGCTGCTGAACGACATCCTGGAACAGATCGAGCCCGGC
TTCGAACTGCCTCAGGCTCTGCTGGACAACGAGACACTGATGAGCGGCATCGACATGACCGGCGACGAGC
TGAAAGAACTGATCGAGGCCGTGTACGCCTGGGTTGACGCCGCTAAACAAGGACTGGCCACACTGCTTGG
CAGAGGCGGCAATGTGGATGATGCCGTGCAGACCTTCGAGCAGTTCAGCGCCATGATGGACACCCTGAAC
GGAACCCTGAACACCATCAGCGCCAGATATGTGCGCGCCGTGGAAATGGCCGGAAAGGATGAAGCCCGGC
TGGAAAAGCTGATCGAGTGCAAGTTCGACATCCCCAAGTGGTGCAAGAGCGTGCCAAAGCTCGTGGGCAT
TTCTGGCGGCCTGCCTAAGGTGGAAGAGGAAATCAAAGTGATGAACGCCGCCTTCATGGACGTGCGGGCC
AGAATGTTCGTCAGATTCGAAGAGATCGCCGCCTACGTGGCCTCTAAAGGCGCCGGAATGGATGTGTACG
ACGCCCTGGAAAAGAGAGAGCTGGAACAGCTCAAGAAACTCAAGAGCGCCGTGCCTGAGAGAGCCCACAT
CCAGGCTTATAGAGCCGTGCTGCACAGAATCGGACGGGCTGTGCAGAACTGCAGCGAAAAGACCAAGCAG
CTGTTCTCCAGCAAAGTGATTGAGATGGGCGTGTTCAAGAACCCCAGCCACCTGAACAACTTCATCTTCA
ACCAGAAGGGCGCCATCTACAGAAGCCCCTTCGACAGATCTCGGCACGCCCCATATCAGCTGCACGCCGA
TAAGCTGCTGAAGAACGACTGGATGGAACTGCTGGCCGAAATCAGCACCACACTGATGGCCAGCGAGTCC
ACCGAGCAGATGGAAGATGCCCTGAGACTGGAACGGACCAGACTGCAACTGCAGCTGTCTGGCCTGCCTG
ACTGGGAGTATCCTGCCTCTCTGGCCAAGCCTGACATCGAGGTGGAAATCCAGACCGCTCTGAAGATGCA
GCTGGCCAAAGACACCGTGACCAGCGACGTCCTGCAGCGGACCTTCAATCTGTACAGCTCTGTGCTGAGC
GGCCTGACCTTCAAGCTGCTGCGGAGAAGCTTCAGCCTGAAAATGCGGTTCAGCGTGGCCGACACCACAC
AGCTGATCTACGTGCCCAAGGACTGCGACTGGGCTATCCCCAAGCAGTATCTGCAGGCCGAGGGCGAGAT
TGGGATCGCCGCTAGAGTGGTCACAGAGTCTAGCCCCGCCAAGATGGTCACCGAAGTGGAAATGAAGGAA
CCCAAGGCTCTGGGCCACTTCATGCAGCAGGCTCCCCACGACTGGTACTTCGATGCCTCTCTCGGAGGAA
CTCAGGTGGCCGGCAGAATCGTGGAAAAGGGAAAAGAAGTCGGCAAAGAGCGGAAGCTCGTCGGCTACAG
AATGAGAGGCAACAGCGCCTACAAGACCGTGCTGGATAAGAGCCTCGTGGGAAACACCGAGCTGAGCCAG
TGCTCTATGATCATCGAGATCCCTTACACACAGACCGTGGACGCCGACTTCAGAGCACAGGTTCAAGCCG
GCCTGCCAAAAGTGTCTATCAACCTGCCTGTGAAAGAGACAATCACCGCCAGCAACAAGGATGAGCAGAT
GCTGTTCGATCGCTTTGTGGCCATCGACCTGGGCGAGAGAGGACTGGGATACGCCGTGTTCGATGCCAAG
ACACTGGAACTGCAAGAGTCCGGCCACCGGCCTATCAAGGCCATCACCAACCTGCTGAACCGGACCCATC
ACTACGAGCAGAGGCCCAACCAGAGACAGAAGTTCCAGGCCAAGTTCAACGTGAACCTGAGCGAGCTGCG
CGAGAATACTGTGGGCGACGTGTGCCACCAGATCAACAGAATCTGCGCCTACTACAACGCTTTCCCCGTG
CTCGAGTACATGGTGCCCGACAGACTGGACAAACAGCTGAAGTCTGTGTACGAGAGCGTGACCAACCGGT
ACATCTGGTCCAGCACAGACGCCCACAAAAGCGCTCGCGTGCAGTTTTGGCTCGGCGGAGAAACATGGGA
GCACCCCTACCTGAAAAGCGCCAAGGACAAGAAACCCCTGGTGCTGTCTCCTGGAAGAGGCGCTTCTGGC
AAGGGAACCAGCCAGACCTGTAGCTGCTGTGGCAGAAACCCTTTCGACCTGATCAAGGACATGAAGCCCA
GGGCCAAGATCGCCGTGGTGGATGGAAAAGCCAAGCTGGAAAATTCCGAGCTGAAGCTGTTTGAGCGGAA
CCGCGAGAGCAAGGACGACATGCTGGCTCGGAGACACAGAAACGAGCGCGCTGGAATGGAACAGCCTCTG
ACACCCGGCAACTACACCGTGGATGAGATCAAGGCCCTGCTGAGAGCCAACCTGAGAAGGGCCCCT
